>Addgene plasmid #136205 | pCDNA4.TO-ORF44-2xCSTREP | addgene full sequence | sequence record 291859 | Addgene NGS Result
GACGGATCGGGAGATCTCCCGATCCCCTATGGTGCACTCTCAGTACAATCTGCTCTGATGCCGCATAGTT
AAGCCAGTATCTGCTCCCTGCTTGTGTGTTGGAGGTCGCTGAGTAGTGCGCGAGCAAAATTTAAGCTACA
ACAAGGCAAGGCTTGACCGACAATTGCATGAAGAATCTGCTTAGGGTTAGGCGTTTTGCGCTGCTTCGCG
ATGTACGGGCCAGATATACGCGTTGACATTGATTATTGACTAGTTATTAATAGTAATCAATTACGGGGTC
ATTAGTTCATAGCCCATATATGGAGTTCCGCGTTACATAACTTACGGTAAATGGCCCGCCTGGCTGACCG
CCCAACGACCCCCGCCCATTGACGTCAATAATGACGTATGTTCCCATAGTAACGCCAATAGGGACTTTCC
ATTGACGTCAATGGGTGGAGTATTTACGGTAAACTGCCCACTTGGCAGTACATCAAGTGTATCATATGCC
AAGTACGCCCCCTATTGACGTCAATGACGGTAAATGGCCCGCCTGGCATTATGCCCAGTACATGACCTTA
TGGGACTTTCCTACTTGGCAGTACATCTACGTATTAGTCATCGCTATTACCATGGTGATGCGGTTTTGGC
AGTACATCAATGGGCGTGGATAGCGGTTTGACTCACGGGGATTTCCAAGTCTCCACCCCATTGACGTCAA
TGGGAGTTTGTTTTGGCACCAAAATCAACGGGACTTTCCAAAATGTCGTAACAACTCCGCCCCATTGACG
CAAATGGGCGGTAGGCGTGTACGGTGGGAGGTCTATATAAGCAGAGCTCTCCCTATCAGTGATAGAGATC
TCCCTATCAGTGATAGAGATCGTCGACGAGCTCGTTTAGTGAACCGTCAGATCGCCTGGAGACGCCATCC
ACGCTGTTTTGACCTCCATAGAAGACACCGGGACCGATCCAGCCTCCGGACTCTAGCGTTTAAACTTAAG
CTTGGTACCATGGACAGCTCGGAAGGGTGCACTGATATGGACGAGCCCAGCCCCGGGTTCATCCTCAACA
TGACATCGGATGCCAAAGTCAGGAGCGTAGTGGAACAGATTGACAGGTTGTCAAATATCACTACCTCGCC
CCCGGAGATGGGCTGGTATGACCTAGAGTTCGATCCACTGGAAGACGAAGGCCCCTTTCTGCCGTTTTCG
GCATACGTAATAACGGGGACTGCAGGAGCGGGGAAAAGCACCAGCGTATCCGCCCTACATCAGAATCTCA
ACTGCCTAATTACGGGGGCTACAGTGGTAGCGGCACAGAATCTTTCCAGGGCTTTAAAGTCCTACTGTCC
CACTATATACCACGCCTTCGGATTCAAGAGCAGACACATTAATATCTGCCAGAGGAAAGTGCCCAAGGTA
ACTCAGTCCTCCATCGAGCAACTCCAGAGATACGAGCTGGCTAGGTACTGGCCAACTGTCACCGATATTA
TTCGAGAATTTATGCGCAAGAAACAAAAGGGGCAGTATAGCTCCCTCTCTCAAAGCGCTTTCAGACTCCT
TTGCCGTATGGGTGGAGCCAATTTGTGGACGAGTAACATTATCGTGATAGACGAAGCTGGAACCCTCTCG
TCCCATATTTTGACGGCCGTGGTGTTCTTCTATTGGTTTTACAACAGTTGGCTGGACACCCCGCTATACA
GAAATGGTGCCGTGCCTTGCATAGTCTGCGTGGGGTCTCCCACCCAGACGGACGCCTTTCAGTCGGTCTT
CAACCACACGCAGCAGAGAAACGAGATATCTGCCTGTGATAATGTGCTCACCTTCCTATTGGGAAAACGT
GAGGTTGCAGATTATATTAGGCTGGACGAGAATTGGGCCCTATTTATAAACAATAAGCGCTGTACGGATC
CCCAGTTTGGTCACTTGCTGAAGACCTTAGAATATAATCTAGACATATCACCAGAGTTAATGGACTATAT
AGATAGGTTTGTGGTTCCGAAGAGTAAGATTCTGGACCCGCTCGAGTATGCAGGGTGGACAAGACTCTTC
ATCTCACACCAGGAGGTGAAGTCTTTTCTGGCAACGCTGCACACCTGCCTGTCGAGTAATAAGGATGCTG
TGTCCACAAAGCTTTTCACCTGCCCAGTGGTCTGTGAGGTGTTTACAGAGCCATTTGAGGAGTACAAACG
GGCGGTAGGCCTCACACACATGACTCCCATAGAATGGGTAACAAAAAATCTTTTCAGGCTAAGTAACTAC
TCGCAGTTTGCTGATCAGGACATGGCTGTGGTTGGGACCTATATCACAGACGCGTCCACACAGATCACCT
TCGCCACTAAATTTGTCAAAAACAGCTATGCTACCCTTACTGGAAAGACCAAAAAATGTATATGCGGGTT
TCACGGGTCATACCAAAGATTCAAGTCCATCCTAGACGGGGAGCTATTTATCGAAAGTCATTCGCACGAT
AACCCCGCTTATGTGTACAGTTTCCTTAGTACCCTGCTATATAATGCCATGTACTCATTTTACGCGCACG
GGGTGAAGCAGGGGCATGAAGAATTCCTCAGGGACCTCAGGGAACTGCCGGTGTCTCAAGAGCTGATCTC
TGAGATGAGCTCCGAGGACGTTCTGGGGCAGGAGGGGGACACAGATGCCTTCTACCTCACCGCCAGCCTC
CCACCATCCCCCACCCACGCGGCTCTTCCAACACTGGTGGCCTATTACTCCGGGGCCAAGGAACTATTCT
GCAACAGGCTGGCCCTGGCACGCCGACACTTTGGTGACGAGTTCCTCCACTCCGATTTTTCAACGTTTAC
GGTGAACATCGTGGTGCGAGATGGCGTGGACTTTGTGTCCACTTCCCCCGGGCTCCACGGTCTAGTGGCA
TACGCATCCACTATAGACACCTATATAATCCAGGGATATACGTTCCTCCCAGTGAGATTCGGCCGTCCAG
GAGGACAGCGCCTCAGCGAGGACCTGCGCAGAAAGATGCCCTCCATAGTTGTCCAGGACTCATCGGGGTT
CATTGCCTGCCTGGAAAATAACGTCACCAAGATGACAGAGACCCTCGAAGGTGGCGACGTGTTTAACATA
TGTTGTGCAGGGGACTACGGTATCAGTTCTAATCTGGCTATGACCATAGTGAAGGCACAGGGGGTTTCAC
TAAGTAGGGTGGCCATATCGTTCGGCAACCACCGCAATATCAGAGCCAGTCTAGTGTATGTGGGTGTATC
CAGGGCCATCGACGCTCGTTACCTGGTAATGGACAGTAATCCCCTTAAGCTAATGGACCGCGGTGACGCC
CAGTCCCCATCCTCAAAGTACATCATCAAAGCCCTATGCAACCCCAAGACTACTCTGATCTACGGAGGGC
GGCCGCTCGAGGGAGGCGGTGGATGGAGCCACCCCCAGTTCGAGAAGGGCGGCGGCAGCGGCGGCGGCAG
CGGCGGCGGCAGCTGGAGCCACCCCCAGTTCGAGAAGGGGCCCGTTTAAACCCGCTGATCAGCCTCGACT
GTGCCTTCTAGTTGCCAGCCATCTGTTGTTTGCCCCTCCCCCGTGCCTTCCTTGACCCTGGAAGGTGCCA
CTCCCACTGTCCTTTCCTAATAAAATGAGGAAATTGCATCGCATTGTCTGAGTAGGTGTCATTCTATTCT
GGGGGGTGGGGTGGGGCAGGACAGCAAGGGGGAGGATTGGGAAGACAATAGCAGGCATGCTGGGGATGCG
GTGGGCTCTATGGCTTCTGAGGCGGAAAGAACCAGCTGGGGCTCTAGGGGGTATCCCC
[124 nt withheld, positions 3769-3892]
C
[91 nt withheld, positions 3894-3984]
A
[49 nt withheld, positions 3986-4034]
CCTTTGACGTTGGAGTCCACGTTCTTT
[37 nt withheld, positions 4062-4098]
ACCCTATCTCGGTCTATTCTTTTGATTTATAAGGGATTTTGCCGATTTCGGCCTATTGGTTAAAAAATGA
GCTGATTTAACAAAAATTTAACGCGAATTAATTCTGTGGAATGTGTGTCAGTTAGGGTGTGGAAAGTCCC
CAGGCTCCCCAGCAGGCAGAAGTATGCAAAGCATGCATCTCAATTAGTCAGCAACCAGGTGTGGAAAGTC
CCCAGGCTCCCCAGCAGGCAGAAGTATGCAAAGCATGCATCTCAATTAGTCAGCAACCATAGTCCCGCCC
CTAACTCCGCCCATCCCGCCCCTAACTCCGCCCAGTTCCGCCCATTCTCCGCCCCATGGCTGACTAATTT
TTTTTATTTATGCAGAGGCCGAGGCCGCCTCTGCCTCTGAGCTATTCCAGAAGTAGTGAGGAGGCTTTTT
TGGAGGCCTAGGCTTTTGCAAAAAGCTCCCGGGAGCTTGTATATCCATTTTCGGATCTGATCAGCACGTG
TTGACAATTAATCATCGGCATAGTATATCGGCATAGTATAATACGACAAGGTGAGGAACTAAACCATGGC
CAAGTTGACCAGTGCCGTTCCGGTGCTCACCGCGCGCGACGTCGCCGGAGCGGTCGAGTTCTGGACCGAC
CGGCTCGGGTTCTCCCGGGACTTCGTGGAGGACGACTTCGCCGGTGTGGTCCGGGACGACGTGACCCTGT
TCATCAGCGCGGTCCAGGACCAGGTGGTGCCGGACAACACCCTGGCCTGGGTGTGGGTGCGCGGCCTGGA
CGAGCTGTACGCCGAGTGGTCGGAGGTCGTGTCCACGAACTTCCGGGACGCCTCCGGGCCGGCCATGACC
GAGATCGGCGAGCAGCCGTGGGGGCGGGAGTTCGCCCTGCGCGACCCGGCCGGCAACTGCGTGCACTTCG
TGGCCGAGGAGCAGGACTGACACGTGCTACGAGATTTCGATTCCACCGCCGCCTTCTATGAAAGGTTGGG
CTTCGGAATCGTTTTCCGGGACGCCGGCTGGATGATCCTCCAGCGCGGGGATCTCATGCTGGAGTTCTTC
GCCCACCCCAACTTGTTTATTGCAGCTTATAATGGTTACAAATAAAGCAATAGCATCACAAATTTCACAA
ATAAAGCATTTTTTTCACTGCATTCTAGTTGTGGTTTGTCCAAACTCATCAATGTATCTTATCATGTCTG
TATACCGTCGACCTCTAGCTAGAGCTTGGCGTAATCATGGTCATAGCTGTTTCCTGTGTGAAATTGTTAT
CCGCTCACAATTCCACACAACATACGAGCCGGAAGCATAAAGTGTAAAGCCTGGGGTGCCTAATGAGTGA
GCTAACTCACATTAATTGCGTTGCGCTCACTGCCCGCTTTCCAGTCGGGAAACCTGTCGTGCCAGCTGCA
TTAATGAATCGGCCAACGCGCGGGGAGAGGCGGTTTGCGTATTGGGCGCTCTTCCGCTTCCTCGCTCACT
GACTCGCTGCGCTCGGTCGTTCGGCTGCGGCGAGCGGTATCAGCTCACTCAAAGGCGGTAATACGGTTAT
CCACAGAATCAGGGGATAACGCAGGAAAGAACATGTGAGCAAAAGGCCAGCAAAAGGCCAGGAACCGTAA
AAAGGCCGCGTTGCTGGCGTTTTTCCATAGGCTCCGCCCCCCTGACGAGCATCACAAAAATCGACGCTCA
AGTCAGAGGTGGCGAAACCCGACAGGACTATAAAGATACCAGGCGTTTCCCCCTGGAAGCTCCCTCGTGC
GCTCTCCTGTTCCGACCCTGCCGCTTACCGGATACCTGTCCGCCTTTCTCCCTTCGGGAAGCGTGGCGCT
TTCTCATAGCTCACGCTGTAGGTATCTCAGTTCGGTGTAGGTCGTTCGCTCCAAGCTGGGCTGTGTGCAC
GAACCCCCCGTTCAGCCCGACCGCTGCGCCTTATCCGGTAACTATCGTCTTGAGTCCAACCCGGTAAGAC
ACGACTTATCGCCACTGGCAGCAGCCACTGGTAACAGGATTAGCAGAGCGAGGTATGTAGGCGGTGCTAC
AGAGTTCTTGAAGTGGTGGCCTAACTACGGCTACACTAGAAGAACAGTATTTGGTATCTGCGCTCTGCTG
AAGCCAGTTACCTTCGGAAAAAGAGTTGGTAGCTCTTGATCCGGCAAACAAACCACCGCTGGTAGCGGTG
GTTTTTTTGTTTGCAAGCAGCAGATTACGCGCAGAAAAAAAGGATCTCAAGAAGATCCTTTGATCTTTTC
TACGGGGTCTGACGCTCAGTGGAACGAAAACTCACGTTAAGGGATTTTGGTCATGAGATTATCAAAAAGG
ATCTTCACCTAGATCCTTTTAAATTAAAAATGAAGTTTTAAATCAATCTAAAGTATATATGAGTAAACTT
GGTCTGACAGTTACCAATGCTTAATCAGTGAGGCACCTATCTCAGCGATCTGTCTATTTCGTTCATCCAT
AGTTGCCTGACTCCCCGTCGTGTAGATAACTACGATACGGGAGGGCTTACCATCTGGCCCCAGTGCTGCA
ATGATACCGCGAGACCCACGCTCACCGGCTCCAGATTTATCAGCAATAAACCAGCCAGCCGGAAGGGCCG
AGCGCAGAAGTGGTCCTGCAACTTTATCCGCCTCCATCCAGTCTATTAATTGTTGCCGGGAAGCTAGAGT
AAGTAGTTCGCCAGTTAATAGTTTGCGCAACGTTGTTGCCATTGCTACAGGCATCGTGGTGTCACGCTCG
TCGTTTGGTATGGCTTCATTCAGCTCCGGTTCCCAACGATCAAGGCGAGTTACATGATCCCCCATGTTGT
GCAAAAAAGCGGTTAGCTCCTTCGGTCCTCCGATCGTTGTCAGAAGTAAGTTGGCCGCAGTGTTATCACT
CATGGTTATGGCAGCACTGCATAATTCTCTTACTGTCATGCCATCCGTAAGATGCTTTTCTGTGACTGGT
GAGTACTCAACCAAGTCATTCTGAGAATAGTGTATGCGGCGACCGAGTTGCTCTTGCCCGGCGTCAATAC
GGGATAATACCGCGCCACATAGCAGAACTTTAAAAGTGCTCATCATTGGAAAACGTTCTTCGGGGCGAAA
ACTCTCAAGGATCTTACCGCTGTTGAGATCCAGTTCGATGTAACCCACTCGTGCACCCAACTGATCTTCA
GCATCTTTTACTTTCACCAGCGTTTCTGGGTGAGCAAAAACAGGAAGGCAAAATGCCGCAAAAAAGGGAA
TAAGGGCGACACGGAAATGTTGAATACTCATACTCTTCCTTTTTCAATATTATTGAAGCATTTATCAGGG
TTATTGTCTCATGAGCGGATACATATTTGAATGTATTTAGAAAAATAAACAAATAGGGGTTCCGCGCACA
TTTCCCCGAAAAGTGCCACCTGACGTC
Features (pLannotate 1.2.2; 22 found; start..end, strand, type, name):
     28..80      -  misc_feature   bom (fragment): basis of mobility region from pBR322
    235..614     +  enhancer       CMV enhancer: human cytomegalovirus immediate early enhancer
    615..818     +  promoter       CMV promoter: human cytomegalovirus (CMV) immediate early promoter
    820..839     +  promoter       PLtetO-1 promoter (fragment): modified phage lambda PL promoter with tet operator sites (Lutz and Bujard, 1997)
    841..860     +  promoter       PLtetO-1 promoter (fragment): modified phage lambda PL promoter with tet operator sites (Lutz and Bujard, 1997)
    868..901     +  promoter       TRE3GV promoter (fragment): 3rd-generation Tet-responsive promoter that can be activated by binding of Tet-On® 3G, optimized for retroviral and lentiviral vectors
    990..3353    +  CDS            HELI: HELI_HHV8P - Protein inferred from homology: Swiss-Prot protein existence level 3. Component of the helicase/primase complex. Unwinds the DNA at the replication forks and generates single-stranded DNA for both leading and lagging strand synthesis. The primase synthesizes short RNA primers on the lagging strand that the polymerase elongates using dNTPs. Possesses helicase-like motifs and therefore may act as the helicase subunit of the complex. From Human herpesvirus 8 type P (isolate GK18) (HHV-8) (Kaposi's sarcoma-associated herpesvirus).
   3499..3723    +  polyA_signal   bGH poly(A) signal: bovine growth hormone polyadenylation signal
   3727..3748    +  promoter       SV40 promoter (fragment): SV40 enhancer and early promoter
   3769..4197    +  rep_origin     f1 ori (sequence partly withheld): f1 bacteriophage origin of replication; arrow indicates direction of (+) strand synthesis
   4211..4540    +  promoter       SV40 promoter: SV40 enhancer and early promoter
   4588..4635    +  promoter       EM7 promoter: synthetic bacterial promoter&nbsp
   4654..5028    +  CDS            BleoR: antibiotic-binding protein; Sh ble from Streptoalloteichus hindustanus; confers resistance to bleomycin, phleomycin, and Zeocin™
   5038..5163    +  CDS            ble (fragment): BLE_KLEPN - Experimental evidence at protein level: Swiss-Prot protein existence level 1. Binding protein with a strong affinity to the bleomycin family of antibiotics. Binds to CL990; an antimitotic-antibiotic compound. From Klebsiella pneumoniae.
   5158..5279    +  polyA_signal   SV40 poly(A) signal: SV40 polyadenylation signal
   5352..5368    -  protein_bind   lac operator: The lac repressor binds to the lac operator to inhibit transcription in E. coli. This inhibition can be relieved by adding lactose or isopropyl-β-D-thiogalactopyranoside (IPTG). lac repressor encoded by lacI
   5376..5406    -  promoter       lac promoter: promoter for the E. coli lac operon
   5421..5442    -  protein_bind   CAP binding site: CAP binding activates transcription in the presence of cAMP. E. coli catabolite activator protein
   5455..5547    -  CDS            lacI (fragment): lac repressor; lacI; The lac repressor binds to the lac operator to inhibit transcription in E. coli. This inhibition can be relieved by adding lactose or isopropyl-β-D-thiogalactopyranoside (IPTG).
   5730..6318    -  rep_origin     ori: high-copy-number ColE1/pMB1/pBR322/pUC origin of replication
   6489..7349    -  CDS            AmpR: β-lactamase; bla; confers resistance to ampicillin, carbenicillin, and related antibiotics
   7350..7454    -  promoter       AmpR promoter: bla
