[The description below was written by a language model from this plasmid's Addgene catalogue record and pLannotate feature annotations shown in this document.]
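Description:
pCDNA4.TO-ORF44-2xCSTREP is a mammalian expression plasmid of about 7.5 kb built on the Invitrogen pcDNA4/TO backbone. It expresses ORF44 of Kaposi's sarcoma-associated herpesvirus (KSHV) with a C-terminal tandem Strep tag. It is maintained in E. coli at high copy through a ColE1/pUC-type origin with ampicillin selection from the β-lactamase gene, and it also carries an f1 phage origin. For selection in mammalian cells, a Sh ble (BleoR) gene confers Zeocin resistance. This gene is driven by the SV40 early promoter, which is paired with the bacterial EM7 promoter, and it is terminated by an SV40 polyadenylation signal.

The expression cassette uses the human CMV immediate-early enhancer and promoter, followed directly by two short tet operator matches. The annotation software labels these as PLtetO-1 and TRE fragments, but they correspond to the TetO2 arrangement typical of this backbone. In cells that express the Tet repressor, transcription stays off until tetracycline or doxycycline is added, while in ordinary cells the promoter is constitutive. The downstream open reading frame is annotated as the KSHV helicase, the presumed helicase subunit of the viral helicase/primase complex that unwinds DNA at replication forks. A bovine growth hormone polyadenylation signal ends the transcript. The Strep tag is not annotated separately in the feature table, though an unannotated gap between the ORF44 match and the poly(A) signal is consistent with the tag described in the catalogue entry. The insert was derived from cDNA of reactivated TREx BCBL-1-RTA cells. The tag allows affinity purification of ORF44, and the associated publication on mapping herpesvirus–host protein complexes suggests it was used for that purpose.
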