Addgene plasmid #136205: pCDNA4.TO-ORF44-2xCSTREP
Purpose: Expresses C-terminally strep tagged Kaposi's Sarcoma Associated Herpesvirus (KSHV) ORF44
Depositing lab: Britt Glaunsinger. Depositing organization: University of California, Berkeley. Publication: Global mapping of herpesvirus-host protein complexes reveals a transcription strategy for late genes. Davis ZH, Verschueren E, Jang GM, Kleffman K, Johnson JR, Park J, Von Dollen J, Maher MC, Johnson T, Newton W, Jager S, Shales M, Horner J, Hernandez RD, Krogan NJ, Glaunsinger BA. Mol Cell. 2015 Jan 22;57(2):349-60. doi: 10.1016/j.molcel.2014.11.026. Epub 2014 Dec 24. PubMed 25544563.
Backbone
  Vector backbone: pCDNA4.TO
  Backbone manufacturer: Invitrogen
  Vector type: Mammalian Expression
  Selectable markers: Zeocin
Growth in bacteria
  Bacterial resistance: Ampicillin, 100 μg/mL
  Growth temperature: 37°C
  Growth strain: DH5alpha
  Copy number: High Copy
Gene/Insert
  Gene/Insert name: ORF44
  Species: Kaposi's sarcoma-associated herpesvirus (KSHV)
  Promoter: CMV
  Cloning method: Restriction Enzyme; 5′ cloning site Unknown (unknown if destroyed)
  Sequencing primers: 5′ CGCAAATGGGCGGTAGGCGTG; 3′ TAGAAGGCACAGTCGAGGCT
Resource information
  A portion of this plasmid was derived from a plasmid made by: cDNA of reactivated TREx BCBL-1-RTA cells
Terms and licenses: Academic/Nonprofit Terms; Industry Terms: Not Available to Industry
How to cite: pCDNA4.TO-ORF44-2xCSTREP was a gift from Britt Glaunsinger (Addgene plasmid # 136205 ; http://n2t.net/addgene:136205 ; RRID:Addgene_136205)
